>Addgene plasmid #122373 | pCAG-mTagBFP2 | depositor full sequence | sequence record 233517 | pCAG-mTagBFP2 sequence 7150 bps
GACGGATCGGGAGATCTCCCGATCCCCTATGGTGCACTCTCAGTACAATCTGCTCTGATGCCGCATAGTT
AAGCCAGTATCTGCTCCCTGCTTGTGTGTTGGAGGTCGCTGAGTAGTGCGCGAGCAAAATTTAAGCTACA
ACAAGGCAAGGCTTGACCGACAATTGCATGAAGAATCTGCTTAGGGTTAGGCGTTTTGCGCTGCTTCGCG
ATGTACGGGCCAGATATACGCGTTGACATTGATTATTGACTAGTTATTAATAGTAATCAATTACGGGGTC
ATTAGTTCATAGCCCATATATGGAGTTCCGCGTTACATAACTTACGGTAAATGGCCCGCCTGGCTGACCG
CCCAACGACCCCCGCCCATTGACGTCAATAATGACGTATGTTCCCATAGTAACGCCAATAGGGACTTTCC
ATTGACGTCAATGGGTGGAGTATTTACGGTAAACTGCCCACTTGGCAGTACATCAAGTGTATCATATGCC
AAGTACGCCCCCTATTGACGTCAATGACGGTAAATGGCCCGCCTGGCATTATGCCCAGTACATGACCTTA
TGGGACTTTCCTACTTGGCAGTACATCTACGTATTAGTCATCGCTATTACCATGGGTCGAGGTGAGCCCC
ACGTTCTGCTTCACTCTCCCCATCTCCCCCCCCTCCCCACCCCCAATTTTGTATTTATTTATTTTTTAAT
TATTTTGTGCAGCGATGGGGGCGGGGGGGGGGGGGGCGCGCGCCAGGCGGGGCGGGGCGGGGCGAGGGGC
GGGGCGGGGCGAGGCGGAGAGGTGCGGCGGCAGCCAATCAGAGCGGCGCGCTCCGAAAGTTTCCTTTTAT
GGCGAGGCGGCGGCGGCGGCGGCCCTATAAAAAGCGAAGCGCGCGGCGGGCGGGAGTCGCTGCGTTGCCT
TCGCCCCGTGCCCCGCTCCGCGCCGCCTCGCGCCGCCCGCCCCGGCTCTGACTGACCGCGTTACTCCCAC
AGGTGAGCGGGCGGGACGGCCCTTCTCCTCCGGGCTGTAATTAGCGCTTGGTTTAATGACGGCTCGTTTC
TTTTCTGTGGCTGCGTGAAAGCCTTAAAGGGCTCCGGGAGGGCCCTTTGTGCGGGGGGGAGCGGCTCGGG
GGGTGCGTGCGTGTGTGTGTGCGTGGGGAGCGCCGCGTGCGGCCCGCGCTGCCCGGCGGCTGTGAGCGCT
GCGGGCGCGGCGCGGGGCTTTGTGCGCTCCGCGTGTGCGCGAGGGGAGCGCGGCCGGGGGCGGTGCCCCG
CGGTGCGGGGGGGCTGCGAGGGGAACAAAGGCTGCGTGCGGGGTGTGTGCGTGGGGGGGTGAGCAGGGGG
TGTGGGCGCGGCGGTCGGGCTGTAACCCCCCCCTGCACCCCCCTCCCCGAGTTGCTGAGCACGGCCCGGC
TTCGGGTGCGGGGCTCCGTGCGGGGCGTGGCGCGGGGCTCGCCGTGCCGGGCGGGGGGTGGCGGCAGGTG
GGGGTGCCGGGCGGGGCGGGGCCGCCTCGGGCCGGGGAGGGCTCGGGGGAGGGGCGCGGCGGCCCCGGAG
CGCCGGCGGCTGTCGAGGCGCGGCGAGCCGCAGCCATTGCCTTTTATGGTAATCGTGCGAGAGGGCGCAG
GGACTTCCTTTGTCCCAAATCTGGCGGAGCCGAAATCTGGGAGGCGCCGCCGCACCCCCTCTAGCGGGCG
CGGGCGAAGCGGTGCGGCGCCGGCAGGAAGGAAATGGGCGGGGAGGGCCTTCGTGCGTCGCCGCGCCGCC
GTCCCCTTCTCCATCTCCAGCCTCGGGGCTGCCGCAGGGGGACGGCTGCCTTCGGGGGGGACGGGGCAGG
GCGGGGTTCGGCTTCTGGCGTGTGACCGGCGGCTCTAGAGCCTCTGCTAACCATGTTCATGCCTTCTTCT
TTTTCCTACAGCTCCTGGGCAACGTGCTGGTTGTTGTGCTGTCTCATCATTTTGGCAAAGAGCTCTCTGG
CTAACTAGAGAACCCACTGCTTACTGGCTTATCGAAATTAATACGACTCACTATAGGGAGACCCAAGCTT
GGTATCGACCTCGGATCGTCGCTAGCGATATCGGCGCGCCAGCATTTAAATCTGTACAGACCGGTGAATT
CACCATGGTGTCCAAGGGTGAGGAACTCATAAAGGAAAACATGCACATGAAATTATACATGGAGGGCACA
GTAGACAATCATCATTTTAAGTGCACCTCCGAAGGCGAAGGCAAGCCCTACGAGGGCACTCAGACAATGA
GAATCAAGGTGGTCGAGGGGGGTCCGCTACCCTTTGCCTTCGACATTTTGGCTACCAGTTTTCTGTACGG
GAGCAAGACTTTCATAAACCACACCCAGGGGATTCCTGATTTTTTTAAACAGAGTTTTCCTGAGGGCTTT
ACATGGGAACGGGTGACGACTTACGAGGACGGAGGAGTCCTGACCGCGACCCAGGATACCTCGTTGCAGG
ACGGATGTTTAATTTACAATGTAAAGATCCGGGGGGTAAATTTCACGTCCAATGGTCCTGTTATGCAGAA
AAAAACTCTGGGGTGGGAAGCCTTTACAGAGACTCTGTACCCCGCTGACGGCGGACTGGAGGGTAGGAAC
GATATGGCTTTGAAACTCGTGGGGGGTTCACACTTAATAGCAAACGCTAAGACTACCTATAGAAGCAAAA
AGCCTGCTAAGAACTTGAAGATGCCTGGTGTATACTACGTGGATTACAGGCTGGAACGTATCAAAGAGGC
AAACAACGAAACATACGTGGAACAACATGAGGTTGCCGTCGCTAGGTACTGCGATTTGCCATCTAAACTC
GGTCATAAGTTGAACCCTGCAGGCGGATCCGCGTTTAAACTCGAGGTTAATTAATGAGCGGCCGCATAGA
TAACTGATCCAGTGTGCTGGAATTAATTCGCTGTCTGCGAGGGCCAGCTGTTGGGGTGAGTACTCCCTCT
CAAAAGCGGGCATGACTTCTGCGCTAAGATTGTCAGTTTCCAAAAACGAGGAGGATTTGATATTCACCTG
GCCCGCGGTGATGCCTTTGAGGGTGGCCGCGTCCATCTGGTCAGAAAAGACAATCTTTTTGTTGTCAAGC
TTGAGGTGTGGCAGGCTTGAGATCTGGCCATACACTTGAGTGACAATGACATCCACTTTGCCTTTCTCTC
CACAGGTGTCCACTCCCAGGTCCAACTGCAGGTCGAGCATGCATCTAGGGCGGCCAATTCCGCCCCTCTC
CCCCCCCCCCTTTTCCCTCCCCCCCCCCTAACGTTACTGGCCGAAGCCGCTTGGAATAAGGCCGGTGTGC
GTTTGTCTATATGTTATTTTCCACCATATTGCCGTCTTTTGGCAATGTGAGGGCCCGGAAACCTGGCCCT
GTCTTCTTGACGAGCATTCCTAGGGGTCTTTCCCCTCTCGCCAAAGGAATGCAAGGTCTGTTGAATGTCG
TGAAGGAAGCAGTTCCTCTGGAAGCTTCTTGAAGACAAACAACGTCTGTAGCGACCCTTTGCAGGCAGCG
GAACCCCCCACCTGGCGACAGGTGCCTCTGCGGCCAAAAGCCACGTGTATAAGATACACCTGCAAAGGCG
GCACAACCCCAGTGCCACGTTGTGAGTTGGATAGTTGTGGAAAGAGTCAAATGGCTCTCCTCAAGCGTAT
TCAACAAGGGGCTGAAGGATGCCCAGAAGGTACCCCATTGTATGGGATCTGATCTGGGGCCTCGGTGCAC
ATGCTTTACATGTGTTTAGTCGAGGTTAAAAAAACGTCTAGGCCCCCCGAACCACGGGGACGTGGTTTTC
CTTTGAAAAACACGATGATAAGCTTGCCACAACCCGGGATAATTCCTGCAGCCAATATGGGATCGGCCAT
TGAACAAGATGGATTGCACGCAGGTTCTCCGGCCGCTTGGGTGGAGAGGCTATTCGGCTATGACTGGGCA
CAACAGACAATCGGCTGCTCTGATGCCGCCGTGTTCCGGCTGTCAGCGCAGGGGCGCCCGGTTCTTTTTG
TCAAGACCGACCTGTCCGGTGCCCTGAATGAACTGCAGGACGAGGCAGCGCGGCTATCGTGGCTGGCCAC
GACGGGCGTTCCTTGCGCAGCTGTGCTCGACGTTGTCACTGAAGCGGGAAGGGACTGGCTGCTATTGGGC
GAAGTGCCGGGGCAGGATCTCCTGTCATCTCACCTTGCTCCTGCCGAGAAAGTATCCATCATGGCTGATG
CAATGCGGCGGCTGCATACGCTTGATCCGGCTACCTGCCCATTCGACCACCAAGCGAAACATCGCATCGA
GCGAGCACGTACTCGGATGGAAGCCGGTCTTGTCGATCAGGATGATCTGGACGAAGAGCATCAGGGGCTC
GCGCCAGCCGAACTGTTCGCCAGGCTCAAGGCGCGCATGCCCGACGGCGATGATCTCGTCGTGACCCATG
GCGATGCCTGCTTGCCGAATATCATGGTGGAAAATGGCCGCTTTTCTGGATTCATCGACTGTGGCCGGCT
GGGTGTGGCGGACCGCTATCAGGACATAGCGTTGGCTACCCGTGATATTGCTGAAGAGCTTGGCGGCGAA
TGGGCTGACCGCTTCCTCGTGCTTTACGGTATCGCCGCTCCCGATTCGCAGCGCATCGCCTTCTATCGCC
TTCTTGACGAGTTCTTCTGAGGGGATCAATTCTCTAGATAACTGATCATAATCAGCCATACCACATTTGT
AGAGGTTTTACTTGCTTTAAAAAACCTCCCACACCTCCCCCTGAACCTGAAACATAAAATGAATGCAATT
GTTGTTGTTAACTTGTTTATTGCAGCTTATAATGGTTACAAATAAAGCAATAGCATCACAAATTTCACAA
ATAAAGCATTTTTTTCACTGCATTCTAGTTGTGGTTTGTCCAAACTCATCAATGTATCTTAACGCGTCGA
GTGCATTCTAGTTGTGGTTTGTCCAAACTCATCAATGTATCTTATCATGTCTGTATACCGTCGACCTCTA
GCTAGAGCTTGGCGTAATCATGGTCATAGCTGTTTCCTGTGTGAAATTGTTATCCGCTCACAATTCCACA
CAACATACGAGCCGGAAGCATAAAGTGTAAAGCCTGGGGTGCCTAATGAGTGAGCTAACTCACATTAATT
GCGTTGCGCTCACTGCCCGCTTTCCAGTCGGGAAACCTGTCGTGCCAGCTGCATTAATGAATCGGCCAAC
GCGCGGGGAGAGGCGGTTTGCGTATTGGGCGCTCTTCCGCTTCCTCGCTCACTGACTCGCTGCGCTCGGT
CGTTCGGCTGCGGCGAGCGGTATCAGCTCACTCAAAGGCGGTAATACGGTTATCCACAGAATCAGGGGAT
AACGCAGGAAAGAACATGTGAGCAAAAGGCCAGCAAAAGGCCAGGAACCGTAAAAAGGCCGCGTTGCTGG
CGTTTTTCCATAGGCTCCGCCCCCCTGACGAGCATCACAAAAATCGACGCTCAAGTCAGAGGTGGCGAAA
CCCGACAGGACTATAAAGATACCAGGCGTTTCCCCCTGGAAGCTCCCTCGTGCGCTCTCCTGTTCCGACC
CTGCCGCTTACCGGATACCTGTCCGCCTTTCTCCCTTCGGGAAGCGTGGCGCTTTCTCATAGCTCACGCT
GTAGGTATCTCAGTTCGGTGTAGGTCGTTCGCTCCAAGCTGGGCTGTGTGCACGAACCCCCCGTTCAGCC
CGACCGCTGCGCCTTATCCGGTAACTATCGTCTTGAGTCCAACCCGGTAAGACACGACTTATCGCCACTG
GCAGCAGCCACTGGTAACAGGATTAGCAGAGCGAGGTATGTAGGCGGTGCTACAGAGTTCTTGAAGTGGT
GGCCTAACTACGGCTACACTAGAAGAACAGTATTTGGTATCTGCGCTCTGCTGAAGCCAGTTACCTTCGG
AAAAAGAGTTGGTAGCTCTTGATCCGGCAAACAAACCACCGCTGGTAGCGGTGGTTTTTTTGTTTGCAAG
CAGCAGATTACGCGCAGAAAAAAAGGATCTCAAGAAGATCCTTTGATCTTTTCTACGGGGTCTGACGCTC
AGTGGAACGAAAACTCACGTTAAGGGATTTTGGTCATGAGATTATCAAAAAGGATCTTCACCTAGATCCT
TTTAAATTAAAAATGAAGTTTTAAATCAATCTAAAGTATATATGAGTAAACTTGGTCTGACAGTTACCAA
TGCTTAATCAGTGAGGCACCTATCTCAGCGATCTGTCTATTTCGTTCATCCATAGTTGCCTGACTCCCCG
TCGTGTAGATAACTACGATACGGGAGGGCTTACCATCTGGCCCCAGTGCTGCAATGATACCGCGAGACCC
ACGCTCACCGGCTCCAGATTTATCAGCAATAAACCAGCCAGCCGGAAGGGCCGAGCGCAGAAGTGGTCCT
GCAACTTTATCCGCCTCCATCCAGTCTATTAATTGTTGCCGGGAAGCTAGAGTAAGTAGTTCGCCAGTTA
ATAGTTTGCGCAACGTTGTTGCCATTGCTACAGGCATCGTGGTGTCACGCTCGTCGTTTGGTATGGCTTC
ATTCAGCTCCGGTTCCCAACGATCAAGGCGAGTTACATGATCCCCCATGTTGTGCAAAAAAGCGGTTAGC
TCCTTCGGTCCTCCGATCGTTGTCAGAAGTAAGTTGGCCGCAGTGTTATCACTCATGGTTATGGCAGCAC
TGCATAATTCTCTTACTGTCATGCCATCCGTAAGATGCTTTTCTGTGACTGGTGAGTACTCAACCAAGTC
ATTCTGAGAATAGTGTATGCGGCGACCGAGTTGCTCTTGCCCGGCGTCAATACGGGATAATACCGCGCCA
CATAGCAGAACTTTAAAAGTGCTCATCATTGGAAAACGTTCTTCGGGGCGAAAACTCTCAAGGATCTTAC
CGCTGTTGAGATCCAGTTCGATGTAACCCACTCGTGCACCCAACTGATCTTCAGCATCTTTTACTTTCAC
CAGCGTTTCTGGGTGAGCAAAAACAGGAAGGCAAAATGCCGCAAAAAAGGGAATAAGGGCGACACGGAAA
TGTTGAATACTCATACTCTTCCTTTTTCAATATTATTGAAGCATTTATCAGGGTTATTGTCTCATGAGCG
GATACATATTTGAATGTATTTAGAAAAATAAACAAATAGGGGTTCCGCGCACATTTCCCCGAAAAGTGCC
ACCTGACGTC
Features (pLannotate 1.2.2; 20 found; start..end, strand, type, name):
     28..80      -  misc_feature   bom (fragment): basis of mobility region from pBR322
    235..614     +  enhancer       CMV enhancer: human cytomegalovirus immediate early enhancer
    617..892     +  promoter       chicken β-actin promoter: No description available
    893..1901    +  intron         chimeric intron: chimera between introns from chicken β-actin and rabbit β-globin
   1950..1983    +  LTR            5' LTR (truncated) (fragment): truncated 5' long terminal repeat (LTR) from HIV-1
   1999..2017    +  promoter       T7 promoter: promoter for bacteriophage T7 RNA polymerase
   2105..2815    +  CDS            mTagBFP2: mTagBFP2 is a basic (constitutively fluorescent) blue fluorescent protein published in 2011, derived from Entacmaea quadricolor. It is reported to be a very rapidly-maturing monomer with very low acid sensitivity.
   2926..3155    +  intron         chimeric intron: chimera between introns from adenovirus and immunoglobulin heavy chain genes
   3339..3801    +  misc_feature   IRES: internal ribosome entry site (IRES) of the encephalomyocarditis virus (EMCV)
   3837..4640    +  CDS            NeoR/KanR: aminoglycoside phosphotransferase from Tn5; aph(3')-II (or nptII); confers resistance to neomycin, kanamycin, and G418 (Geneticin®)
   4663..4747    +  CDS            large T antigen (fragment): large T antigen from SV40 (simian virus 40)
   4770..4891    +  polyA_signal   SV40 poly(A) signal: SV40 polyadenylation signal
   4902..4953    +  polyA_signal   SV40 poly(A) signal (fragment): SV40 polyadenylation signal
   5017..5033    -  protein_bind   lac operator: The lac repressor binds to the lac operator to inhibit transcription in E. coli. This inhibition can be relieved by adding lactose or isopropyl-β-D-thiogalactopyranoside (IPTG). lac repressor encoded by lacI
   5041..5071    -  promoter       lac promoter: promoter for the E. coli lac operon
   5086..5107    -  protein_bind   CAP binding site: CAP binding activates transcription in the presence of cAMP. E. coli catabolite activator protein
   5120..5212    -  CDS            lacI (fragment): lac repressor; lacI; The lac repressor binds to the lac operator to inhibit transcription in E. coli. This inhibition can be relieved by adding lactose or isopropyl-β-D-thiogalactopyranoside (IPTG).
   5395..5983    -  rep_origin     ori: high-copy-number ColE1/pMB1/pBR322/pUC origin of replication
   6154..7014    -  CDS            AmpR: β-lactamase; bla; confers resistance to ampicillin, carbenicillin, and related antibiotics
   7015..7119    -  promoter       AmpR promoter: bla
