>Addgene plasmid #122373 | pCAG-mTagBFP2 | addgene full sequence | sequence record 252310 | Addgene NGS Result
GGGGGGCGCGCCAGGCGGGGCGGGGCGGGGCGAGGGGCGGGGCGGGGCGAGGCGGAGAGGTGCGGCGGCA
GCCAATCAGAGCGGCGCGCTCCGAAAGTTTCCTTTTATGGCGAGGCGGCGGCGGCGGCGGCCCTATAAAA
AGCGAAGCGCGCGGCGGGCGGGAGTCGCTGCGCGCTGCCTTCGCCCCGTGCCCCGCTCCGCCGCCGCCTC
GCGCCGCCCGCCCCGGCTCTGACTGACCGCGTTACTCCCACAGGTGAGCGGGCGGGACGGCCCTTCTCCT
CCGGGCTGTAATTAGCGCTTGGTTTAATGACGGCTTGTTTCTTTTCTGTGGCTGCGTGAAAGCCTTGAGG
GGCTCCGGGAGGGCCCTTTGTGCGGGGGGAGCGGCTCGGGGGGTGCGTGCGTGTGTGTGTGCGTGGGGAG
CGCCGCGTGCGGCTCCGCGCTGCCCGGCGGCTGTGAGCGCTGCGGGCGCGGCGCGGGGCTTTGTGCGCTC
CGCAGTGTGCGCGAGGGGAGCGCGGCCGGGGGCGGTGCCCCGCGGTGCGGGGGGGGCTGCGAGGGGAACA
AAGGCTGCGTGCGGGGTGTGTGCGTGGGGGGGTGAGCAGGGGGTGTGGGCGCGTCGGTCGGGCTGCAACC
CCCCCTGCACCCCCCTCCCCGAGTTGCTGAGCACGGCCCGGCTTCGGGTGCGGGGCTCCGTACGGGGCGT
GGCGCGGGGCTCGCCGTGCCGGGCGGGGGGTGGCGGCAGGTGGGGGTGCCGGGCGGGGCGGGGCCGCCTC
GGGCCGGGGAGGGCTCGGGGGAGGGGCGCGGCGGCCCCCGGAGCGCCGGCGGCTGTCGAGGCGCGGCGAG
CCGCAGCCATTGCCTTTTATGGTAATCGTGCGAGAGGGCGCAGGGACTTCCTTTGTCCCAAATCTGTGCG
GAGCCGAAATCTGGGAGGCGCCGCCGCACCCCCTCTAGCGGGCGCGGGGCGAAGCGGTGCGGCGCCGGCA
GGAAGGAAATGGGCGGGGAGGGCCTTCGTGCGTCGCCGCGCCGCCGTCCCCTTCTCCCTCTCCAGCCTCG
GGGCTGTCCGCGGGGGGACGGCTGCCTTCGGGGGGGACGGGGCAGGGCGGGGTTCGGCTTCTGGCGTGTG
ACCGGCGGCTCTAGAGCCTCTGCTAACCATGTTCATGCCTTCTTCTTTTTCCTACAGCTCCTGGGCAACG
TGCTGGTTATTGTGCTGTCTCATCATTTTGGCAAAGAGCTCTCTGGCTAACTAGAGAACCCACTGCTTAC
TGGCTTATCGAAATTAATACGACTCACTATAGGGAGACCCAAGCTTGGTATCGACCTCGGATCGTCGCTA
GCGATATCGGCGCGCCAGCATTTAAATCTGTACAGACCGGTGAATTCACCATGGTGTCCAAGGGTGAGGA
ACTCATAAAGGAAAACATGCACATGAAATTATACATGGAGGGCACAGTAGACAATCATCATTTTAAGTGC
ACCTCCGAAGGCGAAGGCAAGCCCTACGAGGGCACTCAGACAATGAGAATCAAGGTGGTCGAGGGGGGTC
CGCTACCCTTTGCCTTCGACATTTTGGCTACCAGTTTTCTGTACGGGAGCAAGACTTTCATAAACCACAC
CCAGGGGATTCCTGATTTTTTTAAACAGAGTTTTCCTGAGGGCTTTACATGGGAACGGGTGACGACTTAC
GAGGACGGAGGAGTCCTGACCGCGACCCAGGATACCTCGTTGCAGGACGGATGTTTAATTTACAATGTAA
AGATCCGGGGGGTAAATTTCACGTCCAATGGTCCTGTTATGCAGAAAAAAACTCTGGGGTGGGAAGCCTT
TACAGAGACTCTGTACCCCGCTGACGGCGGACTGGAGGGTAGGAACGATATGGCTTTGAAACTCGTGGGG
GGTTCACACTTAATAGCAAACGCTAAGACTACCTATAGAAGCAAAAAGCCTGCTAAGAACTTGAAGATGC
CTGGTGTATACTACGTGGATTACAGGCTGGAACGTATCAAAGAGGCAAACAACGAAACATACGTGGAACA
ACATGAGGTTGCCGTCGCTAGGTACTGCGATTTGCCATCTAAACTCGGTCATAAGTTGAACCCTGCAGGC
GGATCCGCGTTTAAACTCGAGGTTAATTAATGAGCGGCCGCATAGATAACTGATCCAGTGTGCTGGAATT
AATTCGCTGTCTGCGAGGGCCAGCTGTTGGGGTGAGTACTCCCTCTCAAAAGCGGGCATGACTTCTGCGC
TAAGATTGTCAGTTTCCAAAAACGAGGAGGATTTGATATTCACCTGGCCCGCGGTGATGCCTTTGAGGGT
GGCCGCGTCCATCTGGTCAGAAAAGACAATCTTTTTGTTGTCAAGCTTGAGGTGTGGCAGGCTTGAGATC
TGGCCATACACTTGAGTGACAATGACATCCACTTTGCCTTTCTCTCCACAGGTGTCCACTCCCAGGTCCA
ACTGCAGGTCGAGCATGCATCTAGGGCGGCCAATTCCGCCCCTCTCCCCCCCCCCCCTCTCCCTCCCCCC
CCCCTAACGTTACTGGCCGAAGCCGCTTGGAATAAGGCCGGTGTGCGTTTGTCTATATGTTATTTTCCAC
CATATTGCCGTCTTTTGGCAATGTGAGGGCCCGGAAACCTGGCCCTGTCTTCTTGACGAGCATTCCTAGG
GGTCTTTCCCCTCTCGCCAAAGGAATGCAAGGTCTGTTGAATGTCGTGAAGGAAGCAGTTCCTCTGGAAG
CTTCTTGAAGACAAACAACGTCTGTAGCGACCCTTTGCAGGCAGCGGAACCCCCCACCTGGCGACAGGTG
CCTCTGCGGCCAAAAGCCACGTGTATAAGATACACCTGCAAAGGCGGCACAACCCCAGTGCCACGTTGTG
AGTTGGATAGTTGTGGAAAGAGTCAAATGGCTCTCCTCAAGCGTATTCAACAAGGGGCTGAAGGATGCCC
AGAAGGTACCCCATTGTATGGGATCTGATCTGGGGCCTCGGTGCACATGCTTTACATGTGTTTAGTCGAG
GTTAAAAAAACGTCTAGGCCCCCCGAACCACGGGGACGTGGTTTTCCTTTGAAAAACACGATGATAAGCT
TGCCACAACCCGGGATAATTCCTGCAGCCAATATGGGATCGGCCATTGAACAAGATGGATTGCACGCAGG
TTCTCCGGCCGCTTGGGTGGAGAGGCTATTCGGCTATGACTGGGCACAACAGACAATCGGCTGCTCTGAT
GCCGCCGTGTTCCGGCTGTCAGCGCAGGGGCGCCCGGTTCTTTTTGTCAAGACCGACCTGTCCGGTGCCC
TGAATGAACTGCAGGACGAGGCAGCGCGGCTATCGTGGCTGGCCACGACGGGCGTTCCTTGCGCAGCTGT
GCTCGACGTTGTCACTGAAGCGGGAAGGGACTGGCTGCTATTGGGCGAAGTGCCGGGGCAGGATCTCCTG
TCATCTCACCTTGCTCCTGCCGAGAAAGTATCCATCATGGCTGATGCAATGCGGCGGCTGCATACGCTTG
ATCCGGCTACCTGCCCATTCGACCACCAAGCGAAACATCGCATCGAGCGAGCACGTACTCGGATGGAAGC
CGGTCTTGTCGATCAGGATGATCTGGACGAAGAGCATCAGGGGCTCGCGCCAGCCGAACTGTTCGCCAGG
CTCAAGGCGCGCATGCCCGACGGCGATGATCTCGTCGTGACCCATGGCGATGCCTGCTTGCCGAATATCA
TGGTGGAAAATGGCCGCTTTTCTGGATTCATCGACTGTGGCCGGCTGGGTGTGGCGGACCGCTATCAGGA
CATAGCGTTGGCTACCCGTGATATTGCTGAAGAGCTTGGCGGCGAATGGGCTGACCGCTTCCTCGTGCTT
TACGGTATCGCCGCTCCCGATTCGCAGCGCATCGCCTTCTATCGCCTTCTTGACGAGTTCTTCTGAGGGG
ATCAATTCTCTAGATAACTGATCATAATCAGCCATACCACATTTGTAGAGGTTTTACTTGCTTTAAAAAA
CCTCCCACACCTCCCCCTGAACCTGAAACATAAAATGAATGCAATTGTTGTTGTTAACTTGTTTATTGCA
GCTTATAATGGTTACAAATAAAGCAATAGCATCACAAATTTCACAAATAAAGCATTTTTTTCACTGCATT
CTAGTTGTGGTTTGTCCAAACTCATCAATGTATCTTAACGCGTCGAGTGCATTCTAGTTGTGGTTTGTCC
AAACTCATCAATGTATCTTATCATGTCTGTATACCGTCGACCTCTAGCTAGAGCTTGGCGTAATCATGGT
CATAGCTGTTTCCTGTGTGAAATTGTTATCCGCTCACAATTCCACACAACATACGAGCCGGAAGCATAAA
GTGTAAAGCCTGGGGTGCCTAATGAGTGAGCTAACTCACATTAATTGCGTTGCGCTCACTGCCCGCTTTC
CAGTCGGGAAACCTGTCGTGCCAGCTGCATTAATGAATCGGCCAACGCGCGGGGAGAGGCGGTTTGCGTA
TTGGGCGCTCTTCCGCTTCCTCGCTCACTGACTCGCTGCGCTCGGTCGTTCGGCTGCGGCGAGCGGTATC
AGCTCACTCAAAGGCGGTAATACGGTTATCCACAGAATCAGGGGATAACGCAGGAAAGAACATGTGAGCA
AAAGGCCAGCAAAAGGCCAGGAACCGTAAAAAGGCCGCGTTGCTGGCGTTTTTCCATAGGCTCCGCCCCC
CTGACGAGCATCACAAAAATCGACGCTCAAGTCAGAGGTGGCGAAACCCGACAGGACTATAAAGATACCA
GGCGTTTCCCCCTGGAAGCTCCCTCGTGCGCTCTCCTGTTCCGACCCTGCCGCTTACCGGATACCTGTCC
GCCTTTCTCCCTTCGGGAAGCGTGGCGCTTTCTCATAGCTCACGCTGTAGGTATCTCAGTTCGGTGTAGG
TCGTTCGCTCCAAGCTGGGCTGTGTGCACGAACCCCCCGTTCAGCCCGACCGCTGCGCCTTATCCGGTAA
CTATCGTCTTGAGTCCAACCCGGTAAGACACGACTTATCGCCACTGGCAGCAGCCACTGGTAACAGGATT
AGCAGAGCGAGGTATGTAGGCGGTGCTACAGAGTTCTTGAAGTGGTGGCCTAACTACGGCTACACTAGAA
GAACAGTATTTGGTATCTGCGCTCTGCTGAAGCCAGTTACCTTCGGAAAAAGAGTTGGTAGCTCTTGATC
CGGCAAACAAACCACCGCTGGTAGCGGTGGTTTTTTTGTTTGCAAGCAGCAGATTACGCGCAGAAAAAAA
GGATCTCAAGAAGATCCTTTGATCTTTTCTACGGGGTCTGACGCTCAGTGGAACGAAAACTCACGTTAAG
GGATTTTGGTCATGAGATTATCAAAAAGGATCTTCACCTAGATCCTTTTAAATTAAAAATGAAGTTTTAA
ATCAATCTAAAGTATATATGAGTAAACTTGGTCTGACAGTTACCAATGCTTAATCAGTGAGGCACCTATC
TCAGCGATCTGTCTATTTCGTTCATCCATAGTTGCCTGACTCCCCGTCGTGTAGATAACTACGATACGGG
AGGGCTTACCATCTGGCCCCAGTGCTGCAATGATACCGCGAGACCCACGCTCACCGGCTCCAGATTTATC
AGCAATAAACCAGCCAGCCGGAAGGGCCGAGCGCAGAAGTGGTCCTGCAACTTTATCCGCCTCCATCCAG
TCTATTAATTGTTGCCGGGAAGCTAGAGTAAGTAGTTCGCCAGTTAATAGTTTGCGCAACGTTGTTGCCA
TTGCTACAGGCATCGTGGTGTCACGCTCGTCGTTTGGTATGGCTTCATTCAGCTCCGGTTCCCAACGATC
AAGGCGAGTTACATGATCCCCCATGTTGTGCAAAAAAGCGGTTAGCTCCTTCGGTCCTCCGATCGTTGTC
AGAAGTAAGTTGGCCGCAGTGTTATCACTCATGGTTATGGCAGCACTGCATAATTCTCTTACTGTCATGC
CATCCGTAAGATGCTTTTCTGTGACTGGTGAGTACTCAACCAAGTCATTCTGAGAATAGTGTATGCGGCG
ACCGAGTTGCTCTTGCCCGGCGTCAATACGGGATAATACCGCGCCACATAGCAGAACTTTAAAAGTGCTC
ATCATTGGAAAACGTTCTTCGGGGCGAAAACTCTCAAGGATCTTACCGCTGTTGAGATCCAGTTCGATGT
AACCCACTCGTGCACCCAACTGATCTTCAGCATCTTTTACTTTCACCAGCGTTTCTGGGTGAGCAAAAAC
AGGAAGGCAAAATGCCGCAAAAAAGGGAATAAGGGCGACACGGAAATGTTGAATACTCATACTCTTCCTT
TTTCAATATTATTGAAGCATTTATCAGGGTTATTGTCTCATGAGCGGATACATATTTGAATGTATTTAGA
AAAATAAACAAATAGGGGTTCCGCGCACATTTCCCCGAAAAGTGCCACCTGACGTCGACGGATCGGGAGA
TCTCCCGATCCCCTATGGTGCACTCTCAGTACAATCTGCTCTGATGCCGCATAGTTAAGCCAGTATCTGC
TCCCTGCTTGTGTGTTGGAGGTCGCTGAGTAGTGCGCGAGCAAAATTTAAGCTACAACAAGGCAAGGCTT
GACCGACAATTGCATGAAGAATCTGCTTAGGGTTAGGCGTTTTGCGCTGCTTCGCGATGTACGGGCCAGA
TATACGCGTTGACATTGATTATTGACTAGTTATTAATAGTAATCAATTACGGGGTCATTAGTTCATAGCC
CATATATGGAGTTCCGCGTTACATAACTTACGGTAAATGGCCCGCCTGGCTGACCGCCCAACGACCCCCG
CCCATTGACGTCAATAATGACGTATGTTCCCATAGTAACGCCAATAGGGACTTTCCATTGACGTCAATGG
GTGGAGTATTTACGGTAAACTGCCCACTTGGCAGTACATCAAGTGTATCATATGCCAAGTACGCCCCCTA
TTGACGTCAATGACGGTAAATGGCCCGCCTGGCATTATGCCCAGTACATGACCTTATGGGACTTTCCTAC
TTGGCAGTACATCTACGTATTAGTCATCGCTATTACCATGGTCGAGGTGAGCCCCACGTTCTGCTTCACT
CTCCCCATCTCCCCCCCCTCCCCACCCCCAATTTTGTATTTATTTATTTTTTAATTATTTTGTGCAGCGA
TGGGGGCGGGGGGGGGG
Features (pLannotate 1.2.2; 20 found; start..end, strand, type, name):
    161..1177    +  intron         chimeric intron: chimera between introns from chicken β-actin and rabbit β-globin
   1226..1259    +  LTR            5' LTR (truncated) (fragment): truncated 5' long terminal repeat (LTR) from HIV-1
   1275..1293    +  promoter       T7 promoter: promoter for bacteriophage T7 RNA polymerase
   1381..2091    +  CDS            mTagBFP2: mTagBFP2 is a basic (constitutively fluorescent) blue fluorescent protein published in 2011, derived from Entacmaea quadricolor. It is reported to be a very rapidly-maturing monomer with very low acid sensitivity.
   2202..2431    +  intron         chimeric intron: chimera between introns from adenovirus and immunoglobulin heavy chain genes
   2615..3077    +  misc_feature   IRES: internal ribosome entry site (IRES) of the encephalomyocarditis virus (EMCV)
   3113..3916    +  CDS            NeoR/KanR: aminoglycoside phosphotransferase from Tn5; aph(3')-II (or nptII); confers resistance to neomycin, kanamycin, and G418 (Geneticin®)
   3939..4023    +  CDS            large T antigen (fragment): large T antigen from SV40 (simian virus 40)
   4046..4167    +  polyA_signal   SV40 poly(A) signal: SV40 polyadenylation signal
   4178..4229    +  polyA_signal   SV40 poly(A) signal (fragment): SV40 polyadenylation signal
   4293..4309    -  protein_bind   lac operator: The lac repressor binds to the lac operator to inhibit transcription in E. coli. This inhibition can be relieved by adding lactose or isopropyl-β-D-thiogalactopyranoside (IPTG). lac repressor encoded by lacI
   4317..4347    -  promoter       lac promoter: promoter for the E. coli lac operon
   4362..4383    -  protein_bind   CAP binding site: CAP binding activates transcription in the presence of cAMP. E. coli catabolite activator protein
   4396..4488    -  CDS            lacI (fragment): lac repressor; lacI; The lac repressor binds to the lac operator to inhibit transcription in E. coli. This inhibition can be relieved by adding lactose or isopropyl-β-D-thiogalactopyranoside (IPTG).
   4671..5259    -  rep_origin     ori: high-copy-number ColE1/pMB1/pBR322/pUC origin of replication
   5430..6290    -  CDS            AmpR: β-lactamase; bla; confers resistance to ampicillin, carbenicillin, and related antibiotics
   6291..6395    -  promoter       AmpR promoter: bla
   6454..6506    -  misc_feature   bom (fragment): basis of mobility region from pBR322
   6661..7040    +  enhancer       CMV enhancer: human cytomegalovirus immediate early enhancer
   7042..160     +  promoter       chicken β-actin promoter (across the origin): No description available
