[The description below was written by a language model from this plasmid's Addgene catalogue record and pLannotate feature annotations shown in this document.]
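Description:
pCAG-mTagBFP2 is a mammalian expression plasmid of about 7.15 kb that drives constitutive production of the blue fluorescent protein mTagBFP2. The record lists the parental backbone as unknown. The annotated features show a standard bacterial maintenance module, with a high-copy ColE1/pUC-type origin of replication and a β-lactamase gene under its own promoter for ampicillin selection in E. coli. Remnants of lac regulatory elements (lac promoter, operator, CAP site and a lacI fragment) and a bom fragment are carried over from earlier cloning vectors.

The payload is a single bicistronic transcription unit under the CAG promoter, made up of the CMV immediate-early enhancer, the chicken β-actin promoter and the chicken β-actin/rabbit β-globin chimeric intron, a combination that gives strong, broad expression in mammalian cells. A T7 promoter sits just upstream of the coding region, and a very short match to an HIV-1 LTR nearby is probably an incidental annotation hit. The mTagBFP2 open reading frame, a rapidly maturing monomeric blue protein derived from Entacmaea quadricolor, is followed by a second, adenovirus/immunoglobulin chimeric intron. Next come an EMCV IRES and the Tn5 neomycin phosphotransferase gene, and the unit ends with SV40 polyadenylation sequences. Because the IRES allows the resistance gene to be translated from the same mRNA as the fluorescent protein, G418 selection should enrich for cells that also express mTagBFP2, which in principle makes stable line generation possible as well as transient labelling.

The depositor and repository-sequenced records differ by only a few nucleotides in length and carry the same features in the same order. The stated purpose is simply expression of mTagBFP2 in mammalian cells. The associated publication concerns mouse embryonic stem cells, but the specific experimental role of the plasmid is not recorded.
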