Addgene plasmid #122373: pCAG-mTagBFP2
Purpose: Expresses mTagBFP2 in mammalian cells
Depositing lab: Hiroshi Ochiai. Depositing organization: Hiroshima University. Publication: Genome-wide kinetic properties of transcriptional bursting in mouse embryonic stem cells. Ochiai H, Hayashi T, Umeda M, Yoshimura M, Harada A, Shimizu Y, Nakano K, Saitoh N, Liu Z, Yamamoto T, Okamura T, Ohkawa Y, Kimura H, Nikaido I. Sci Adv. 2020 Jun 17;6(25):eaaz6699. doi: 10.1126/sciadv.aaz6699. eCollection 2020 Jun. PubMed 32596448.
Backbone
  Vector backbone: unknown
  Total vector size (bp): 7150
  Vector type: Mammalian Expression
Growth in bacteria
  Bacterial resistance: Ampicillin, 100 μg/mL
  Growth temperature: 37°C
  Growth strain: DH5alpha
  Copy number: High Copy
Gene/Insert
  Gene/Insert name: mTagBFP2
  Species: Synthetic
  Insert size (bp): 693
  Cloning method: Unknown
  Sequencing primers: 5′ -
Terms and licenses: Academic/Nonprofit Terms; Industry Terms: Not Available to Industry
How to cite: pCAG-mTagBFP2 was a gift from Hiroshi Ochiai (Addgene plasmid # 122373 ; http://n2t.net/addgene:122373 ; RRID:Addgene_122373)
